>Addgene plasmid #223192 | pENTR-FLAG-HAND1-T2A-mTagBFP2 | addgene full sequence | sequence record 447927 | Addgene NGS Result
CTTAAGCTCGGGCCCCAAATAATGATTTTATTTTGACTGATAGTGACCTGTTCGTTGCAACAAATTGATA
AGCAATGCTTTTTTATAATGCCAACTTTGTACAAAAAAGCAGGCTCCACCATGGATTACAAGGACGATGA
CGACAAACTCGGATCCATGGGAACCAATTCAGTCGACACCATGAACCTCGTGGGCAGCTACGCACACCAT
CACCACCATCACCACCCGCACCCTGCGCACCCCATGCTCCACGAACCCTTCCTCTTCGGTCCGGCCTCGC
GCTGTCATCAGGAAAGGCCCTACTTCCAGAGCTGGCTGCTGAGCCCGGCTGACGCTGCCCCGGACTTCCC
TGCGGGCGGGCCGCCGCCCGCGGCCGCTGCAGCCGCCACCGCCTATGGTCCTGACGCCAGGCCTGGGCAG
AGCCCCGGGCGGCTGGAGGCGCTTGGCGGCCGTCTTGGCCGGCGGAAAGGCTCAGGACCCAAGAAGGAGC
GGAGACGCACTGAGAGCATTAACAGCGCATTCGCGGAGTTGCGCGAGTGCATCCCCAACGTGCCGGCCGA
CACCAAGCTCTCCAAGATCAAGACTCTGCGCCTAGCCACCAGCTACATCGCCTACCTGATGGACGTGCTG
GCCAAGGATGCACAGTCTGGCGATCCCGAGGCCTTCAAGGCTGAACTCAAGAAGGCGGATGGCGGCCGTG
AGAGCAAGCGGAAAAGGGAGCTGCAGCAGCACGAAGGTTTTCCTCCTGCCCTGGGCCCAGTCGAGAAGAG
GATTAAAGGACGCACCGGCTGGCCGCAGCAAGTCTGGGCGCTGGAGTTAAACCAGGAGGGCAGGGGAAGC
CTGCTGACATGCGGGGACGTGGAGGAAAATCCCGGCCCCGTGTCTAAGGGCGAAGAGCTGATTAAGGAGA
ACATGCACATGAAGCTGTACATGGAGGGCACCGTGGACAACCATCACTTCAAGTGCACATCCGAGGGCGA
AGGCAAGCCCTACGAGGGCACCCAGACCATGAGAATCAAGGTGGTCGAGGGCGGCCCTCTCCCCTTCGCC
TTCGACATCCTGGCTACTAGCTTCCTCTACGGCAGCAAGACCTTCATCAACCACACCCAGGGCATCCCCG
ACTTCTTCAAGCAGTCCTTCCCTGAGGGCTTCACATGGGAGAGAGTCACCACATACGAAGACGGGGGCGT
GCTGACCGCTACCCAGGACACCAGCCTCCAGGACGGCTGCCTCATCTACAACGTCAAGATCAGAGGGGTG
AACTTCACATCCAACGGCCCTGTGATGCAGAAGAAAACACTCGGCTGGGAGGCCTTCACCGAGACGCTGT
ACCCCGCTGACGGCGGCCTGGAAGGCAGAAACGACATGGCCCTGAAGCTCGTGGGCGGGAGCCATCTGAT
CGCAAACGCCAAGACCACATATAGATCCAAGAAACCCGCTAAGAACCTCAAGATGCCTGGCGTCTACTAT
GTGGACTACAGACTGGAAAGAATCAAGGAGGCCAACAACGAGACCTACGTCGAGCAGCACGAGGTGGCAG
TGGCCAGATACTGCGACCTCCCTAGCAAACTGGGGCACAAGCTTAATTGAGCAGTGAGAATTCGCGGCCG
CACTCGAGATATCTAGACCCAGCTTTCTTGTACAAAGTTGGCATTATAAGAAAGCATTGCTTATCAATTT
GTTGCAACGAACAGGTCACTATCAGTCAAAATAAAATCATTATTTGCCATCCAGCTGCAGCTCTGGCCCG
TGTCTCAAAATCTCTGATGTTACATTGCACAAGATAAAAATATATCATCATGAACAATAAAACTGTCTGC
TTACATAAACAGTAATACAAGGGGTGTTATGAGCCATATTCAACGGGAAACGTCGAGGCCGCGATTAAAT
TCCAACATGGATGCTGATTTATATGGGTATAAATGGGCTCGCGATAATGTCGGGCAATCAGGTGCGACAA
TCTATCGCTTGTATGGGAAGCCCGATGCGCCAGAGTTGTTTCTGAAACATGGCAAAGGTAGCGTTGCCAA
TGATGTTACAGATGAGATGGTCAGACTAAACTGGCTGACGGAATTTATGCCTCTTCCGACCATCAAGCAT
TTTATCCGTACTCCTGGTGATGCATGGTTACTCACCACTGCGATCCCCGGAAAAACAGCATTCCAGGTAT
TAGAAGAATATCCTGATTCAGGTGAAAATATTGTTGATGCGCTGGCAGTGTTCCTGCGCCGGTTGCATTC
GATTCCTGTTTGTAATTGTCCTTTTAACAGCGATCGCGTATTTCGTCTCGCTCAGGCGCAATCACGAATG
AATAACGGTTTGGTTGATGCGAGTGATTTTGATGACGAGCGTAATGGCTGGCCTGTTGAACAAGTCTGGA
AAGAAATGCATAAACTTTTGCCATTCTCACCGGATTCAGTCGTCACTCATGGTGATTTCTCACTTGATAA
CCTTATTTTTGACGAGGGGAAATTAATAGGTTGTATTGATGTTGGACGAGTCGGAATCGCAGACCGATAC
CAGGATCTTGCCATCCTATGGAACTGCCTCGGTGAGTTTTCTCCTTCATTACAGAAACGGCTTTTTCAAA
AATATGGTATTGATAATCCTGATATGAATAAATTGCAGTTTCATTTGATGCTCGATGAGTTTTTCTAATC
AGAATTGGTTAATTGGTTGTAACATTATTCAGATTGGGCCCCGTTCCACTGAGCGTCAGACCCCGTAGAA
AAGATCAAAGGATCTTCTTGAGATCCTTTTTTTCTGCGCGTAATCTGCTGCTTGCAAACAAAAAAACCAC
CGCTACCAGCGGTGGTTTGTTTGCCGGATCAAGAGCTACCAACTCTTTTTCCGAAGGTAACTGGCTTCAG
CAGAGCGCAGATACCAAATACTGTTCTTCTAGTGTAGCCGTAGTTAGGCCACCACTTCAAGAACTCTGTA
GCACCGCCTACATACCTCGCTCTGCTAATCCTGTTACCAGTGGCTGCTGCCAGTGGCGATAAGTCGTGTC
TTACCGGGTTGGACTCAAGACGATAGTTACCGGATAAGGCGCAGCGGTCGGGCTGAACGGGGGGTTCGTG
CACACAGCCCAGCTTGGAGCGAACGACCTACACCGAACTGAGATACCTACAGCGTGAGCTATGAGAAAGC
GCCACGCTTCCCGAAGGGAGAAAGGCGGACAGGTATCCGGTAAGCGGCAGGGTCGGAACAGGAGAGCGCA
CGAGGGAGCTTCCAGGGGGAAACGCCTGGTATCTTTATAGTCCTGTCGGGTTTCGCCACCTCTGACTTGA
GCGTCGATTTTTGTGATGCTCGTCAGGGGGGCGGAGCCTATGGAAAAACGCCAGCAACGCGGCCTTTTTA
CGGTTCCTGGCCTTTTGCTGGCCTTTTGCTCACATGTTCTTTCCTGCGTTATCCCCTGATTCTGTGGATA
ACCGTATTACCGCTAGCATGGATCTCGGGGACGTCTAACTACTAAGCGAGAGTAGGGAACTGCCAGGCAT
CAAATAAAACGAAAGGCCCAGTCTTCCGACTGAGCCTTTCGTTTTATCTGTTGTTTGTCGGTGAACGCTC
TCCTGAGTAGGACAAATCCGCCGGGAGCGGATTTGAACGTTGTGAAGCAACGGCCCGGAGGGTGGCGGGC
AGGACGCCCGCCATAAACTGCCAGGCATCAAACTAAGCAGAAGGCCATCCTGACGGATGGCCTTTTTGCG
TTTCTACAAACTCTTCCTGTTAGTTAGTTA
Features (pLannotate 1.2.2; 8 found; start..end, strand, type, name):
     16..115     +  protein_bind   attL1: mutant version of attL; recombination site for the Gateway® LR reaction LR Clonase™
    181..825     +  CDS            HAND1: HAND1_HUMAN - Also known as BHLHA27, EHAND. Experimental evidence at protein level: Swiss-Prot protein existence level 1. Transcription factor that plays an essential role in both trophoblast giant cell differentiation and in cardiac morphogenesis (By similarity). Binds the DNA sequence 5'-NRTCTG-3' (non-canonical E-box) (By similarity). Acts as a transcriptional repressor of SOX15 (By similarity). In the adult, could be required for ongoing expression of cardiac-specific genes (PubMed:9931445). From Homo sapiens (Human).
    880..1587    +  CDS            mTagBFP2: mTagBFP2 is a basic (constitutively fluorescent) blue fluorescent protein published in 2011, derived from Entacmaea quadricolor. It is reported to be a very rapidly-maturing monomer with very low acid sensitivity.
   1627..1726    -  protein_bind   attL2: mutant version of attL; recombination site for the Gateway® LR reaction LR Clonase™
   1849..2658    +  CDS            KanR: aminoglycoside phosphotransferase; aph(3')-Ia; confers resistance to kanamycin in bacteria or G418 (Geneticin®) in eukaryotes
   2748..3336    +  rep_origin     ori: high-copy-number ColE1/pMB1/pBR322/pUC origin of replication
   3504..3547    +  terminator     rrnB T1 terminator: Escherichia coli rrnB; transcription terminator T1 from the E. coli rrnB gene
   3679..3706    +  terminator     rrnB T2 terminator: transcription terminator T2 from the E. coli rrnB gene
