[The description below was written by a language model from this plasmid's Addgene catalogue record and pLannotate feature annotations shown in this document.]
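Description:
pENTR-FLAG-HAND1-T2A-mTagBFP2 is a 3.7 kb Gateway entry clone built on the pENTR4-FLAG backbone. It is maintained in E. coli through a high-copy ColE1/pUC-type origin and selected with kanamycin via an aminoglycoside phosphotransferase (KanR) gene. The rrnB T1 and T2 transcription terminators sit upstream of the cloning region, where they insulate the insert from read-through transcription originating in the backbone. The vector carries no promoter for the insert, so it is a shuttle for recombination rather than an expression plasmid in its own right.

The payload, assembled by Gibson cloning, lies between attL1 and attL2 sites. It consists of the human HAND1 coding sequence, a bHLH transcription factor involved in cardiac morphogenesis and trophoblast differentiation, with an N-terminal FLAG epitope, followed by a T2A peptide and the monomeric blue fluorescent protein mTagBFP2. The FLAG tag and the T2A element are listed in the catalogue fields but were not picked up as separate features in the automated annotation; the gaps before HAND1 and between HAND1 and mTagBFP2 are consistent with their presence. Ribosomal skipping at T2A lets a single transcript yield FLAG-HAND1 and mTagBFP2 as separate proteins, so blue fluorescence reports expression of the transcription factor without fusing the full fluorescent protein to it.

An LR Clonase reaction transfers the whole attL-flanked cassette into any attR-containing destination vector, which then supplies the promoter and delivery context. The associated publication concerns how HAND1 level controls specification of cardiac and extraembryonic progenitors from human pluripotent stem cells, which suggests use in building HAND1 expression constructs for such cells.
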