Addgene plasmid #223192: pENTR-FLAG-HAND1-T2A-mTagBFP2
Purpose: Entry vector containing FLAG-HAND1 with a T2A-mTagBFP2 reporter (attL flanked)
Depositing lab: Matthew Birket. Depositing organization: University of Manchester. Publication: HAND1 level controls the specification of multipotent cardiac and extraembryonic progenitors from human pluripotent stem cells. Lynch AT, Phillips N, Douglas M, Dorgnach M, Lin IH, Adamson AD, Darieva Z, Whittle J, Hanley NA, Bobola N, Birket MJ. EMBO J. 2025 Mar 31. doi: 10.1038/s44318-025-00409-0. PubMed 40164946.
Backbone
  Vector backbone: pENTR4-FLAG
  Backbone manufacturer: Addgene ID 17423
  Backbone size w/o insert (bp): 2276
  Total vector size (bp): 3740
  Vector type: Bacterial Expression ; Promoterless entry vector for Gateway cloning
Growth in bacteria
  Bacterial resistance: Kanamycin, 50 μg/mL
  Growth temperature: 37°C
  Growth strain: DH5alpha
  Copy number: Unknown
Gene/Insert
  Gene/Insert name: HAND1
  Species: H. sapiens (human)
  Insert size (bp): 1464
  GenBank ID: NM_004821.3
  Entrez Gene: HAND1 (a.k.a. Hxt, Thing1, bHLHa27, eHand)
  Promoter: None
  Tag / fusion protein: FLAG (N terminal on insert); T2A-mTagBFP2 (C terminal on insert)
  Cloning method: Gibson Cloning
  Sequencing primers: 5′ CTACAAACTCTTCCTGTTAGTTAG; 3′ ATGGCTCATAACACCCCTTG
Terms and licenses: Academic/Nonprofit Terms; Industry Terms: Not Available to Industry
How to cite: pENTR-FLAG-HAND1-T2A-mTagBFP2 was a gift from Matthew Birket (Addgene plasmid # 223192 ; http://n2t.net/addgene:223192 ; RRID:Addgene_223192)
